Addgene plasmid #18807: SV40 basal promoter-GFP-IRES-AP
Depositing lab: Connie Cepko. Depositing organization: Harvard Medical School. Publication: A core paired-type and POU homeodomain-containing transcription factor program drives retinal bipolar cell gene expression. Kim DS, Matsuda T, Cepko CL. J Neurosci. 2008 Jul 30. 28(31):7748-64. 10.1523/JNEUROSCI.0397-08.2008 PubMed 18667607.
Backbone
  Vector backbone: pCAGEN
  Vector type: Mammalian Expression
Growth in bacteria
  Bacterial resistance: Ampicillin, 100 μg/mL
  Growth temperature: 37°C
  Growth strain: DH5alpha
  Copy number: High Copy
Gene/Insert
  Gene/Insert name: SV40 basal promoter-GFP-IRES-AP
  Cloning method: Restriction Enzyme
  Sequencing primers: 5′ n/a
Terms and licenses: Academic/Nonprofit Terms; Industry Terms: Not Available to Industry
Depositor comments: also known as gl3promoter gfp ires ap, Kim, D.S., Matsuda, T., and Cepko, C.L. (2008) A core paired-type and POU homeodomain-containing transcription factor program drives retinal bipolar cell gene expression. J. Neurosci. In press.
How to cite: SV40 basal promoter-GFP-IRES-AP was a gift from Connie Cepko (Addgene plasmid # 18807 ; http://n2t.net/addgene:18807 ; RRID:Addgene_18807)
