[The description below was written by a language model from this plasmid's Addgene catalogue record.]
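Description:
SV40 basal promoter-GFP-IRES-AP is a mammalian expression plasmid built on the pCAGEN backbone by restriction enzyme cloning. It is maintained in E. coli as a high-copy plasmid under ampicillin selection. No feature table accompanies the record, so the origin of replication, polyadenylation signal and other backbone elements are not itemised. It is also not stated how much of the original pCAGEN regulatory region was removed or retained when the cassette was installed.

The payload, as the name indicates, is a bicistronic reporter cassette in which a minimal (basal) SV40 promoter drives GFP, followed by an internal ribosome entry site and AP, an abbreviation the record does not expand but which conventionally denotes alkaline phosphatase. The IRES allows both reporters to be translated from a single transcript, so the same cells can be scored by live or fixed fluorescence and, with AP, by a sensitive histochemical stain. A basal promoter on its own gives little transcription, which makes this kind of construct useful as a recipient for candidate enhancers or cis-regulatory fragments, or as the enhancerless baseline control for such tests. The depositor's alternative name, "gl3promoter gfp ires ap", suggests the promoter may have come from a pGL3-type vector, though the record does not say so explicitly.

The associated publication concerns the transcription factor program controlling gene expression in retinal bipolar cells, consistent with use of this plasmid in reporter assays of retinal regulatory elements. The record does not specify the delivery method, the species of the reporter genes or the GFP variant.
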