>Addgene plasmid #18807 | SV40 basal promoter-GFP-IRES-AP | addgene partial sequence | sequence record 24694 | DK060425_1 5'-TCCTTAAACCTGTCTTGTAA-3'
ANGGNGACATTGCTGAGATCTGCGATCTGCATCTCAATTAGTCAGCAACCATAGTCCCGCCCCTAACTCC
GCCCATCCCGCCCCTAACTCCGCCCAGTTCCGCCCATTCTCCGCCCCATCGCTGACTAATTTTTTTTATT
TATGCAGAGGCCGAGGCCGCCTCGGCCTCTGAGCTATTCCAGAAGTAGTGAGGAGGCTTTTTTGGAGGCC
TAGGCTTTTGCAAAAAGCTTGGTACCGCGGGCCCGGGATCCACCGGTCGCCACCATGGTGAGCAAGGGCG
AGGAGCTGTTCACCGGGGTGGTGCCCATCCTGGTCGAGCTGGACGGCGACGTAAACGGCCACAAGTTCAG
CGTGTCCGGCGAGGGCGAGGGCGATGCCACCTACGGCAAGCTGACCCTGAAGTTCATCTGCACCACCGGC
AAGCTGCCCGTGCCCTGGCCCACCCTCGTGACCACCCTGACCTACGGCGTGCAGTGCTTCAGCCGCTACC
CCGACCACATGAAGCAGCACGACTTCTTCAAGTCCGCCATGCCCGAAGGCTACGTCCAGGAGCGCACCAT
CTTCTTCAAGGACGACGGCAACTACAAGACCCGCGCCGAGGTGAAGTTCGAGGGCGACACCCTGGTGAAC
CGCATCGAGCTGAAGGGCATCGACTTCAAGGAGGACGGCAACATCCTGGGGCACAAGCTGGAGTAAAACT
ACAACAGCCACAACGTCTATATCATGGCCGACAAGCANAAAACGGCATCAGGNNAANTTCAGATCCCCAA
AAATCGAGANGCGGCGTGAACTCGCNACATACANAAAANCCNTTGGAAGGCCGTGTGTGCAAAACAAACT
GACCN
